>Addgene plasmid #40959 | EGFP-bSV-1010-1792 | addgene partial sequence | sequence record 56207 | EGFP-C 5'-CATGGTCCTGCTGGAGTTCGTG-3'
TCTCGGCATGGACGAGCTGTACAAGTCCGGACTCAGATCTCGAGCTCAAGCTTCGAATTCCAACAACAGT
GCAGTGCCCTACAAGAAGCTGATGCTGCTGCAGGTTAAAGGAAGAAGACACGTGCAGACGCGGCTGGTGG
AGCCTCGCGCCCCCTCCCTCAACAGCGGGGACTGCTTCCTCCTGCTCTCGCCCCATCACTGCTTCCTGTG
GGTCGGAGAGTTCGCCAACGTGATCGAGAAGGCGAAGGCCTCAGAACTTGCGAGTTTAATTCAGACCAAG
AGGGAACTTGGTTGTAGAGCAACTTACATCCAGACTGTTGAAGAAGGAATTAATACACACACACATGCAG
CCAAAGACTTCTGGAAGCTTCTGGGCGGCCAAGCCAGTTACCAATCCGCCGGAGACCCAAAGGAGGATGA
GCTCTATGAAACGGCCATAATAGAGACCAACTGCATTTACCGTCTGATGGATGACAAACTCGTTCCTGAT
GATGACTACTGGGGGAAGATCCCAAAGTGCTCCCTCCTGCAATCAAAAGAGGTACTGGTGTTTGATTTTG
GGAGTGAAGTTTACGTGTGGCATGGAAAAGAAGTCACATTAGCACAACGGAAAATCGCCTTTCAGCTGGC
AAAGCACTTGTGGAATGGAACCTTTGACTACGAGAATTGTGACATTAACCCGCTGGATCCTGGGGAATGC
AATCCCCTCATTCCCAGGAAAGGACAGGGGCGGCCCGACTGGGCAATATTTGGGAGACTTACAGAACACA
ATGAGACGATCTTGTTCAAAGAGAAATTCCTTGATTGGACGGAACTGAAGAGACCTAACGAGAAGAACGC
CAGCGAACTCGCGCAGCACAAGGACGATGCCCGGGCAGAGGTCAAGCCTTACGACGTGACGCGGATGGTG
CCCGTGCCCCAGACAACAGCCGGCACCGTGCTGGATGGGGTCAACGTGGGCCGAGGCTACGGGCTGGTGG
AAGGGGACGACCG
