[The description below was written by a language model from this plasmid's Addgene catalogue record.]
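Description:
EGFP-bSV-1010-1792 is a mammalian expression plasmid built on the Clontech pEGFP-C1 backbone. It carries a C-terminal fragment of bovine (B. taurus) supervillin (SVIL) fused in frame behind EGFP. The insert is about 2.3 kb and encodes residues 1010–1792, with amino acids 1–1009 deleted. It was cloned between the EcoRI and XbaI sites of the multiple cloning site, and both sites remain intact. The complete plasmid is roughly 7.1 kb. It is maintained at high copy number in E. coli under kanamycin selection.

No feature table accompanies this entry, so regulatory elements are not listed individually. pEGFP-C1 vectors as generally supplied drive the EGFP fusion from the CMV immediate-early promoter with an SV40 polyadenylation signal. They also carry a pUC-type origin and a dual kanamycin/neomycin resistance cassette, which can permit G418 selection in mammalian cells. Because the tag sits at the N terminus, the supervillin fragment is expressed as the C-terminal portion of a fluorescent chimera that can be followed by live or fixed-cell microscopy.

The associated publication is a domain analysis of supervillin, described there as an F-actin bundling plasma membrane protein with functional nuclear localization signals. This construct therefore appears to be one of a set of truncations used to map which regions of the protein govern its subcellular localization and cytoskeletal associations. Transfecting it into cultured mammalian cells would show how the C-terminal portion behaves when separated from the N-terminal two-thirds of the protein.
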