Addgene plasmid #40959: EGFP-bSV-1010-1792
Depositing lab: Elizabeth Luna. Depositing organization: University of Massachusetts, Worcester. Publication: Domain analysis of supervillin, an F-actin bundling plasma membrane protein with functional nuclear localization signals. Wulfkuhle JD, Donina IE, Stark NH, Pope RK, Pestonjamasp KN, Niswonger ML, Luna EJ. J Cell Sci. 1999 Jul:112 (Pt 13):2125-36. doi: 10.1242/jcs.112.13.2125 PubMed 10362542.
Backbone
  Vector backbone: pEGFP-C1
  Backbone manufacturer: Clontech
  Backbone size w/o insert (bp): 4731
  Total vector size (bp): 7077
  Vector type: Mammalian Expression
Growth in bacteria
  Bacterial resistance: Kanamycin, 50 μg/mL
  Growth temperature: 37°C
  Growth strain: JM109
  Copy number: High Copy
Gene/Insert
  Gene/Insert name: supervillin (alt name: SVIL)
  Species: B. taurus (bovine)
  Insert size (bp): 2346
  Mutation: deleted amino acids 1-1009
  Entrez Gene: SVIL
  Tag / fusion protein: EGFP (N terminal on backbone)
  Cloning method: Restriction Enzyme; 5′ cloning site EcoRI (not destroyed); 3′ cloning site XbaI (not destroyed)
  Sequencing primers: 5′ EGFP; 3′ unknown
Terms and licenses: Academic/Nonprofit Terms; Industry Terms: Not Available to Industry
How to cite: EGFP-bSV-1010-1792 was a gift from Elizabeth Luna (Addgene plasmid # 40959 ; http://n2t.net/addgene:40959 ; RRID:Addgene_40959)
